Addgene plasmid #112034: pJW1660
Purpose: C-terminal tag with AID*(AtIAA17_71-114)-HA marked with LEU
Depositing lab: Jonathan Weissman. Depositing organization: University of California, San Francisco (UCSF). Publication: Defining the physiological role of SRP in protein-targeting efficiency and specificity. Costa EA, Subramanian K, Nunnari J, Weissman JS. Science. 2018 Jan 18. pii: science.aar3607. doi: 10.1126/science.aar3607. PubMed 29348368.
Backbone
  Vector backbone: pRS305
  Vector type: Yeast Expression
  Selectable markers: LEU2
Growth in bacteria
  Bacterial resistance: Ampicillin, 100 μg/mL
  Growth temperature: 37°C
  Growth strain: DH5alpha
  Copy number: Unknown
Gene/Insert
  Gene/Insert name: IAA17
  Species: A. thaliana (mustard weed)
  Mutation: only amino acids 71-114
  Promoter: None
  Tag / fusion protein: HA (C terminal on insert)
  Cloning method: Gibson Cloning
  Sequencing primers: 5′ gttccgcgcacatttcc
Terms and licenses: Academic/Nonprofit Terms; Industry Terms: Not Available to Industry
How to cite: pJW1660 was a gift from Jonathan Weissman (Addgene plasmid # 112034 ; http://n2t.net/addgene:112034 ; RRID:Addgene_112034)
