[The description below was written by a language model from this plasmid's Addgene catalogue record and pLannotate feature annotations shown in this document.]
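Description:
pJW1660 is a yeast tagging-template plasmid built on pRS305, an integrative-type shuttle vector that carries no yeast replication origin in the annotated features. In E. coli it is maintained through a high-copy ColE1/pUC-type origin and selected with ampicillin via the AmpR (β-lactamase) gene. It also retains the f1 phage origin and the pBluescript-derived lacZα/multiple cloning site region, flanked by T7 and T3 promoters. In Saccharomyces cerevisiae, selection relies on the LEU2 gene under its own promoter, which complements leucine auxotrophy. The small fragments annotated as rop, bom, lacI, NFS1 and another yeast ORF appear to be backbone remnants and genomic sequence flanking LEU2 rather than functional parts.

The payload is a promoterless cassette encoding AID*, a minimal auxin-inducible degron made up of amino acids 71–114 of Arabidopsis thaliana IAA17. According to the catalogue entry, it is followed by a C-terminal HA epitope tag. The feature table annotates the mini-AID segment and a downstream S. cerevisiae ADH1 terminator but does not call the HA tag separately; a short unannotated gap lies between the degron and the terminator. Because the cassette has no promoter, it is meant to be fused in frame to the 3′ end of a chromosomal gene, so that the tagged protein stays under its native regulation, with LEU2 marking the modified locus. In cells that express the TIR1 F-box protein, adding auxin directs the AID*-tagged protein to ubiquitin-dependent degradation, which allows rapid conditional depletion, and the HA tag allows the protein to be detected. The associated publication used this kind of approach to study signal recognition particle function in protein targeting.
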