Features (pLannotate 1.2.2; 21 found; start..end, strand, type, name):
      1..35      +  CDS            rop (fragment): Rop protein, which maintains plasmids at low copy number; rop
    137..187     +  misc_feature   bom (fragment): basis of mobility region from pBR322
    186..302     +  CDS            NFS1 (fragment): NFS1_YEAST - Also known as SPL1 From Saccharomyces cerevisiae (strain ATCC 204508 / S288c) (Baker's yeast).
    664..1758    -  CDS            LEU2: 3-isopropylmalate dehydrogenase, required for leucine biosynthesis; S. cerevisiae LEU2; yeast auxotrophic marker
   1759..2166    -  promoter       LEU2 promoter: S. cerevisiae LEU2
   2306..2383    -  CDS            YO192_YEAST (fragment): Experimental evidence at protein level: Swiss-Prot protein existence level 1. From Saccharomyces cerevisiae (strain ATCC 204508 / S288c) (Baker's yeast).
   2414..2466    +  misc_feature   bom (fragment): basis of mobility region from pBR322
   2494..2922    -  rep_origin     f1 ori (sequence partly withheld): f1 bacteriophage origin of replication; arrow indicates direction of (+) strand synthesis
   2926..3083    -  CDS            lacZα (fragment): LacZα fragment of β-galactosidase; lacZ fragment
   3086..3104    +  promoter       T7 promoter: promoter for bacteriophage T7 RNA polymerase
   3113..3220    +  misc_feature   MCS: pBluescript multiple cloning site
   3232..3250    -  promoter       T3 promoter: promoter for bacteriophage T3 RNA polymerase
   3295..3311    -  protein_bind   lac operator: The lac repressor binds to the lac operator to inhibit transcription in E. coli. This inhibition can be relieved by adding lactose or isopropyl-β-D-thiogalactopyranoside (IPTG). lac repressor encoded by lacI
   3319..3349    -  promoter       lac promoter: promoter for the E. coli lac operon
   3364..3385    -  protein_bind   CAP binding site: CAP binding activates transcription in the presence of cAMP. E. coli catabolite activator protein
   3398..3490    -  CDS            lacI (fragment): lac repressor; lacI; The lac repressor binds to the lac operator to inhibit transcription in E. coli. This inhibition can be relieved by adding lactose or isopropyl-β-D-thiogalactopyranoside (IPTG).
   3673..4261    -  rep_origin     ori: high-copy-number ColE1/pMB1/pBR322/pUC origin of replication
   4432..5292    -  CDS            AmpR: β-lactamase; bla; confers resistance to ampicillin, carbenicillin, and related antibiotics
   5293..5397    -  promoter       AmpR promoter: bla
   5493..5624    +  CDS            mini-AID (fragment): minimal degron from the auxin-responsive IAA17 protein of Arabidopsis thaliana (Kubota et al., 2013) acts as an auxin-inducible degron (AID) in the presence of TIR1
   5674..5861    +  terminator     ADH1 terminator: S. cerevisiae ADH1; transcription terminator for the S. cerevisiae alcohol dehydrogenase 1 (ADH1) gene
>Addgene plasmid #112034 | pJW1660 | addgene full sequence | sequence record 215305 | Addgene NGS Result
TCGCGCGTTTCGGTGATGACGGTGAAAACCTCTGACACATGCAGCTCCCGGAGACGGTCACAGCTTGTCT
GTAAGCGGATGCCGGGAGCAGACAAGCCCGTCAGGGCGCGTCAGCGGGTGTTGGCGGGTGTCGGGGCTGG
CTTAACTATGCGGCATCAGAGCAGATTGTACTGAGAGTGCACCATATCGACTACGTCGTTAAGGCCGTTT
CTGACAGAGTAAAATTCTTGAGGGAACTTTCACCATTATGGGAAATGGTTCAAGAAGGTATTGACTTAAA
CTCCATCAAATGGTCAGGTCATTGAGTGTTTTTTATTTGTTGTATTTTTTTTTTTTTAGAGAAAATCCTC
CAATATATAAATTAGGAATCATAGTTTCATGATTTTCTGTTACACCTAACTTTTTGTGTGGTGCCCTCCT
CCTTGTCAATATTAATGTTAAAGTGCAATTCTTTTTCCTTATCACGTTGAGCCATTAGTATCAATTTGCT
TACCTGTATTCCTTTACATCCTCCTTTTTCTCCTTCTTGATAAATGTATGTAGATTGCGTATATAGTTTC
GTCTACCCTATGAACATATTCCATTTTGTAATTTCGTGTCGTTTCTATTATGAATTTCATTTATAAAGTT
TATGTACAAATATCATAAAAAAAGAGAATCTTTTTAAGCAAGGATTTTCTTAACTTCTTCGGCGACAGCA
TCACCGACTTCGGTGGTACTGTTGGAACCACCTAAATCACCAGTTCTGATACCTGCATCCAAAACCTTTT
TAACTGCATCTTCAATGGCCTTACCTTCTTCAGGCAAGTTCAATGACAATTTCAACATCATTGCAGCAGA
CAAGATAGTGGCGATAGGGTTGACCTTATTCTTTGGCAAATCTGGAGCAGAACCGTGGCATGGTTCGTAC
AAACCAAATGCGGTGTTCTTGTCTGGCAAAGAGGCCAAGGACGCAGATGGCAACAAACCCAAGGAACCTG
GGATAACGGAGGCTTCATCGGAGATGATATCACCAAACATGTTGCTGGTGATTATAATACCATTTAGGTG
GGTTGGGTTCTTAACTAGGATCATGGCGGCAGAATCAATCAATTGATGTTGAACCTTCAATGTAGGGAAT
TCGTTCTTGATGGTTTCCTCCACAGTTTTTCTCCATAATCTTGAAGAGGCCAAAACATTAGCTTTATCCA
AGGACCAAATAGGCAATGGTGGCTCATGTTGTAGGGCCATGAAAGCGGCCATTCTTGTGATTCTTTGCAC
TTCTGGAACGGTGTATTGTTCACTATCCCAAGCGACACCATCACCATCGTCTTCCTTTCTCTTACCAAAG
TAAATACCTCCCACTAATTCTCTGACAACAACGAAGTCAGTACCTTTAGCAAATTGTGGCTTGATTGGAG
ATAAGTCTAAAAGAGAGTCGGATGCAAAGTTACATGGTCTTAAGTTGGCGTACAATTGAAGTTCTTTACG
GATTTTTAGTAAACCTTGTTCAGGTCTAACACTACCGGTACCCCATTTAGGACCACCCACAGCACCTAAC
AAAACGGCATCAGCCTTCTTGGAGGCTTCCAGCGCCTCATCTGGAAGTGGAACACCTGTAGCATCGATAG
CAGCACCACCAATTAAATGATTTTCGAAATCGAACTTGACATTGGAACGAACATCAGAAATAGCTTTAAG
AACCTTAATGGCTTCGGCTGTGATTTCTTGACCAACGTGGTCACCTGGCAAAACGACGATCTTCTTAGGG
GCAGACATTAGAATGGTATATCCTTGAAATATATATATATATATTGCTGAAATGTAAAAGGTAAGAAAAG
TTAGAAAGTAAGACGATTGCTAACCACCTATTGGAAAAAACAATAGGTCCTTAAATAATATTGTCAACTT
CAAGTATTGTGATGCAAGCATTTAGTCATGAACGCTTCTCTATTCTATATGAAAAGCCGGTTCCGGCGCT
CTCACCTTTCCTTTTTCTCCCAATTTTTCAGTTGAAAAAGGTATATGCGTCAGGCGACCTCTGAAATTAA
CAAAAAATTTCCAGTCATCGAATTTGATTCTGTGCGATAGCGCCCCTGTGTGTTCTCGTTATGTTGAGGA
AAAAAATAATGGTTGCTAAGAGATTCGAACTCTTGCATCTTACGATACCTGAGTATTCCCACAGTTAACT
GCGGTCAAGATATTTCTTGAATCAGGCGCCTTAGACCGCTCGGCCAAACAACCAATTACTTGTTGAGAAA
TAGAGTATAATTATCCTATAAATATAACGTTTTTGAACACACATGAACAAGGAAGTACAGGACAATTGAT
TTTGAAGAGAATGTGGATTTTGATGTAATTGTTGGGATTCCATTTTTAATAAGGCAATAATATTAGGTAT
GTAGATATACTAGAAGTTCTCCTCGACCGGTCGATATGCGGTGTGAAATACCGCACAGATGCGTAAGGAG
AAAATACCGCATCAGGAAATTGTAAGCGTTAATATTTTGTTAAAATTCGCGTTAAATTTTTGTTAAATCA
GCTCATTTTTTAACCAATAGGCCGAAATCGGCAAAATCCCTTATAAATCAAAAGAATAGACCGAGATAGG
GT
[37 nt withheld, positions 2593-2629]
AAAGAACGTGGACTCCAACGTCAAAGG
[49 nt withheld, positions 2657-2705]
T
[91 nt withheld, positions 2707-2797]
G
[124 nt withheld, positions 2799-2922]
CCATTCGCCATTCAGGCTGCGCAACTGTTGGGAAGGGCGATCGGTGCGGGCCTCTTCGCTATTACGCCAG
CTGGCGAAAGGGGGATGTGCTGCAAGGCGATTAAGTTGGGTAACGCCAGGGTTTTCCCAGTCACGACGTT
GTAAAACGACGGCCAGTGAATTGTAATACGACTCACTATAGGGCGAATTGGAGCTCCACCGCGGTGGCGG
CCGCTCTAGAACTAGTGGATCCCCCGGGCTGCAGGAATTCGATATCAAGCTTATCGATACCGTCGACCTC
GAGGGGGGGCCCGGTACCAGCTTTTGTTCCCTTTAGTGAGGGTTAATTTCGAGCTTGGCGTAATCATGGT
CATAGCTGTTTCCTGTGTGAAATTGTTATCCGCTCACAATTCCACACAACATACGAGCCGGAAGCATAAA
GTGTAAAGCCTGGGGTGCCTAATGAGTGAGCTAACTCACATTAATTGCGTTGCGCTCACTGCCCGCTTTC
CAGTCGGGAAACCTGTCGTGCCAGCTGCATTAATGAATCGGCCAACGCGCGGGGAGAGGCGGTTTGCGTA
TTGGGCGCTCTTCCGCTTCCTCGCTCACTGACTCGCTGCGCTCGGTCGTTCGGCTGCGGCGAGCGGTATC
AGCTCACTCAAAGGCGGTAATACGGTTATCCACAGAATCAGGGGATAACGCAGGAAAGAACATGTGAGCA
AAAGGCCAGCAAAAGGCCAGGAACCGTAAAAAGGCCGCGTTGCTGGCGTTTTTCCATAGGCTCCGCCCCC
CTGACGAGCATCACAAAAATCGACGCTCAAGTCAGAGGTGGCGAAACCCGACAGGACTATAAAGATACCA
GGCGTTTCCCCCTGGAAGCTCCCTCGTGCGCTCTCCTGTTCCGACCCTGCCGCTTACCGGATACCTGTCC
GCCTTTCTCCCTTCGGGAAGCGTGGCGCTTTCTCATAGCTCACGCTGTAGGTATCTCAGTTCGGTGTAGG
TCGTTCGCTCCAAGCTGGGCTGTGTGCACGAACCCCCCGTTCAGCCCGACCGCTGCGCCTTATCCGGTAA
CTATCGTCTTGAGTCCAACCCGGTAAGACACGACTTATCGCCACTGGCAGCAGCCACTGGTAACAGGATT
AGCAGAGCGAGGTATGTAGGCGGTGCTACAGAGTTCTTGAAGTGGTGGCCTAACTACGGCTACACTAGAA
GAACAGTATTTGGTATCTGCGCTCTGCTGAAGCCAGTTACCTTCGGAAAAAGAGTTGGTAGCTCTTGATC
CGGCAAACAAACCACCGCTGGTAGCGGTGGTTTTTTTGTTTGCAAGCAGCAGATTACGCGCAGAAAAAAA
GGATCTCAAGAAGATCCTTTGATCTTTTCTACGGGGTCTGACGCTCAGTGGAACGAAAACTCACGTTAAG
GGATTTTGGTCATGAGATTATCAAAAAGGATCTTCACCTAGATCCTTTTAAATTAAAAATGAAGTTTTAA
ATCAATCTAAAGTATATATGAGTAAACTTGGTCTGACAGTTACCAATGCTTAATCAGTGAGGCACCTATC
TCAGCGATCTGTCTATTTCGTTCATCCATAGTTGCCTGACTCCCCGTCGTGTAGATAACTACGATACGGG
AGGGCTTACCATCTGGCCCCAGTGCTGCAATGATACCGCGAGACCCACGCTCACCGGCTCCAGATTTATC
AGCAATAAACCAGCCAGCCGGAAGGGCCGAGCGCAGAAGTGGTCCTGCAACTTTATCCGCCTCCATCCAG
TCTATTAATTGTTGCCGGGAAGCTAGAGTAAGTAGTTCGCCAGTTAATAGTTTGCGCAACGTTGTTGCCA
TTGCTACAGGCATCGTGGTGTCACGCTCGTCGTTTGGTATGGCTTCATTCAGCTCCGGTTCCCAACGATC
AAGGCGAGTTACATGATCCCCCATGTTGTGCAAAAAAGCGGTTAGCTCCTTCGGTCCTCCGATCGTTGTC
AGAAGTAAGTTGGCCGCAGTGTTATCACTCATGGTTATGGCAGCACTGCATAATTCTCTTACTGTCATGC
CATCCGTAAGATGCTTTTCTGTGACTGGTGAGTACTCAACCAAGTCATTCTGAGAATAGTGTATGCGGCG
ACCGAGTTGCTCTTGCCCGGCGTCAATACGGGATAATACCGCGCCACATAGCAGAACTTTAAAAGTGCTC
ATCATTGGAAAACGTTCTTCGGGGCGAAAACTCTCAAGGATCTTACCGCTGTTGAGATCCAGTTCGATGT
AACCCACTCGTGCACCCAACTGATCTTCAGCATCTTTTACTTTCACCAGCGTTTCTGGGTGAGCAAAAAC
AGGAAGGCAAAATGCCGCAAAAAAGGGAATAAGGGCGACACGGAAATGTTGAATACTCATACTCTTCCTT
TTTCAATATTATTGAAGCATTTATCAGGGTTATTGTCTCATGAGCGGATACATATTTGAATGTATTTAGA
AAAATAAACAAATAGGGGTTCCGCGCACATTTCCCCGAAAAGTGCCACCTGACGTCTAAGAAACCATTAT
TATCATGACATTAACCTATAAAAATAGGCGTATCACGAGGCCCTTTCGTCCCTAAAGATCCAGCCAAACC
TCCGGCCAAGGCACAAGTTGTGGGATGGCCACCGGTGAGATCATACCGGAAGAACGTGATGGTTTCCTGC
CAAAAATCAAGCGGTGGCCCGGAGGCGGCGGCGTTCGTGAAGTCCGGATACCCATACGACGTCCCAGACT
ACGCTTAACACTTCTAAATAAGCGAATTTCTTATGATTTATGATTTTTATTATTAAATAAGTTATAAAAA
AAATAAGTGTATACAAATTTTAAAGTGACTCTTAGGTTTTAAAACGAAAATTCTTATTCTTGAGTAACTC
TTTCCTGTAGGTCAGGTTGCTTTCTCAGGTATAGCATGAGGTCGCTCTTATTGACCACACCTCTACCGGC
A
