>Addgene plasmid #112034 | pJW1660 | depositor partial sequence | sequence record 210820 | partial IAA17 for C-terminal tag
CCTAAAGATCCAGCCAAACCTCCGGCCAAGGCACAAGTTGTGGGATGGCCACCGGTGAGATCATACCGGA
AGAACGTGATGGTTTCCTGCCAAAAATCAAGCGGTGGCCCGGAGGCGGCGGCGTTCGTGAAGTCCGGATA
CCCATACGACGTCCCAGACTACGCTTAA
